Addgene plasmid #75545: PTK2 gRNA (BRDN0001148426)
Purpose: 3rd generation lentiviral gRNA plasmid targeting human PTK2
Depositing lab: John Doench & David Root. Depositing organization: Broad Institute. Publication: Optimized sgRNA design to maximize activity and minimize off-target effects of CRISPR-Cas9. Doench JG, Fusi N, Sullender M, Hegde M, Vaimberg EW, Donovan KF, Smith I, Tothova Z, Wilen C, Orchard R, Virgin HW, Listgarten J, Root DE. Nat Biotechnol. 2016 Jan 18. doi: 10.1038/nbt.3437. PubMed 26780180.
Backbone
  Vector backbone: lentiGuide-Puro
  Backbone manufacturer: Zhang Lab (Addgene plasmid # 52963)
  Vector type: Mammalian Expression, Lentiviral, CRISPR
  Selectable markers: Puromycin
Growth in bacteria
  Bacterial resistance: Ampicillin, 100 μg/mL
  Growth temperature: 37°C
  Growth strain: DH5alpha
  Copy number: High Copy
Gene/Insert
  Gene/Insert name: PTK2 (alt names: PTK2; NM_001199649.1)
  gRNA/shRNA sequence: AGAGCAAAAGATTTGTACAC
  Species: H. sapiens (human)
  Entrez Gene: PTK2 (a.k.a. FADK, FADK 1, FAK, FAK1, FRNK, PPP1R71, p125FAK, pp125FAK)
  Promoter: hU6
  Cloning method: Unknown
  Sequencing primers: 5′ U6-F; 3′ pS2-R
Terms and licenses: Academic/Nonprofit Terms; Industry Terms: Not Available to Industry
Depositor comments: The gRNA was designed to target the following Genbank reference sequence(s): NM_001199649.1,NM_005607.4,NM_153831.3. Note that this plasmid does NOT contain Cas9. It should be used in conjunction with lentiCas9-Blast (Addgene #52962) or otherwise with cell lines already expressing Cas9. Browse the full kinome gRNA library at http://www.addgene.org/pooled-library/broadgpp-human-kinome/ or visit http://www.broadinstitute.org/rnai/public/ for detailed protocols and information.
How to cite: PTK2 gRNA (BRDN0001148426) was a gift from John Doench & David Root (Addgene plasmid # 75545 ; http://n2t.net/addgene:75545 ; RRID:Addgene_75545)
