[The description below was written by a language model from this plasmid's Addgene catalogue record and pLannotate feature annotations shown in this document.]
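Description:
PTK2 gRNA (BRDN0001148426) is a third-generation lentiviral guide RNA plasmid built on the lentiGuide-Puro backbone. It delivers a single sgRNA against human PTK2, the gene encoding focal adhesion kinase (FAK). The guide was designed against several PTK2 reference transcripts and belongs to a human kinome gRNA collection. In bacteria the roughly 8.3 kb plasmid replicates from a high-copy ColE1/pUC-type origin and is selected with ampicillin through the bla gene. An f1 origin, an SV40 origin and remnants of lac and T7/T3 promoter elements are also carried over from the backbone.

The lentiviral transfer cassette begins with an RSV promoter fused to a truncated HIV-1 5' LTR, which makes genomic RNA production in packaging cells Tat-independent. This is followed by the Ψ packaging signal with a gag fragment, the Rev response element for nuclear export, and a cPPT/CTS. The cassette ends in a self-inactivating ΔU3 3' LTR. Within it, the human U6 RNA polymerase III promoter drives the PTK2-specific spacer, which is joined to the Streptococcus pyogenes Cas9 gRNA scaffold. Downstream, the EF-1α core promoter with its intron A expresses puromycin N-acetyltransferase, allowing transduced mammalian cells to be selected with puromycin. A WPRE after this gene enhances transcript expression.

The plasmid does not encode Cas9. It is therefore meant to be used with a separate Cas9 lentivector or in cells that already express Cas9, typically for knockout of PTK2 in human cells.
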