Features (pLannotate 1.2.2; 29 found; start..end, strand, type, name):
     14..80      +  CDS            small t antigen (fragment): SV40 (simian virus 40) small t antigen
    106..317     +  promoter       EF-1α core promoter: core promoter for human elongation factor EF-1α
    318..1256    +  intron         EF-1α intron A: intron upstream of the start codon of human EF-1α
   1278..1877    +  CDS            PuroR (fragment): puromycin N-acetyltransferase; pac from Streptomyces; confers resistance to puromycin
   1893..2481    +  misc_feature   WPRE: woodchuck hepatitis virus posttranscriptional regulatory element
   2532..2551    +  misc_feature   cPPT/CTS (fragment): central polypurine tract and central termination sequence of HIV-1
   2553..2786    +  LTR            3' LTR (ΔU3): self-inactivating 3' long terminal repeat (LTR) from HIV-1
   2864..2985    +  polyA_signal   SV40 poly(A) signal: SV40 polyadenylation signal
   3025..3160    +  rep_origin     SV40 ori: SV40 origin of replication
   3181..3199    -  promoter       T7 promoter: promoter for bacteriophage T7 RNA polymerase
   3207..3362    +  CDS            lacZα (fragment): LacZα fragment of β-galactosidase; lacZ fragment
   3367..3795    +  rep_origin     f1 ori (sequence partly withheld): f1 bacteriophage origin of replication; arrow indicates direction of (+) strand synthesis
   3848..3952    +  promoter       AmpR promoter: bla
   3953..4813    +  CDS            AmpR: β-lactamase; bla; confers resistance to ampicillin, carbenicillin, and related antibiotics
   4984..5572    +  rep_origin     ori: high-copy-number ColE1/pMB1/pBR322/pUC origin of replication
   5755..5847    +  CDS            lacI (fragment): lac repressor; lacI; The lac repressor binds to the lac operator to inhibit transcription in E. coli. This inhibition can be relieved by adding lactose or isopropyl-β-D-thiogalactopyranoside (IPTG).
   5860..5881    +  protein_bind   CAP binding site: CAP binding activates transcription in the presence of cAMP. E. coli catabolite activator protein
   5896..5926    +  promoter       lac promoter: promoter for the E. coli lac operon
   5934..5950    +  protein_bind   lac operator: The lac repressor binds to the lac operator to inhibit transcription in E. coli. This inhibition can be relieved by adding lactose or isopropyl-β-D-thiogalactopyranoside (IPTG). lac repressor encoded by lacI
   5995..6013    +  promoter       T3 promoter: promoter for bacteriophage T3 RNA polymerase
   6041..6267    +  promoter       RSV promoter: Rous sarcoma virus enhancer/promoter
   6268..6448    +  LTR            5' LTR (truncated): truncated 5' long terminal repeat (LTR) from HIV-1
   6495..6620    +  misc_feature   HIV-1 Ψ: packaging signal of human immunodeficiency virus type 1
   6604..6967    +  CDS            HIV-1 gag (fragment): gag protein from human immunodeficiency virus 1; gag
   7113..7346    +  misc_feature   RRE: The Rev response element (RRE) of HIV-1 allows for Rev-dependent mRNA export from the nucleus to the cytoplasm.
   7723..7749    +  CDS            Rev (fragment): human immunodeficiency virus 1 (HIV-1) Rev protein; rev; enhances nuclear export of unspliced and incompletely spliced viral mRNAs
   7753..7993    +  promoter       U6 promoter: RNA polymerase III promoter for human U6 snRNA
   8023..8098    +  misc_RNA       gRNA scaffold: guide RNA scaffold for the Streptococcus pyogenes CRISPR/Cas9 system
   8154..8271    +  misc_feature   cPPT/CTS: central polypurine tract and central termination sequence of HIV-1
>Addgene plasmid #75545 | PTK2 gRNA (BRDN0001148426) | addgene full sequence | sequence record 184092 | Addgene Assembled Sequence
CCCGGGTGCAAAGATGGATAAAGTTTTAAACAGAGAGGAATCTTTGCAGCTAATGGACCTTCTAGGTCTT
GAAAGGAGTGGGAATTGGCTCCGGTGCCCGTCAGTGGGCAGAGCGCACATCGCCCACAGTCCCCGAGAAG
TTGGGGGGAGGGGTCGGCAATTGATCCGGTGCCTAGAGAAGGTGGCGCGGGGTAAACTGGGAAAGTGATG
TCGTGTACTGGCTCCGCCTTTTTCCCGAGGGTGGGGGAGAACCGTATATAAGTGCAGTAGTCGCCGTGAA
CGTTCTTTTTCGCAACGGGTTTGCCGCCAGAACACAGGTAAGTGCCGTGTGTGGTTCCCGCGGGCCTGGC
CTCTTTACGGGTTATGGCCCTTGCGTGCCTTGAATTACTTCCACCTGGCTGCAGTACGTGATTCTTGATC
CCGAGCTTCGGGTTGGAAGTGGGTGGGAGAGTTCGAGGCCTTGCGCTTAAGGAGCCCCTTCGCCTCGTGC
TTGAGTTGAGGCCTGGCCTGGGCGCTGGGGCCGCCGCGTGCGAATCTGGTGGCACCTTCGCGCCTGTCTC
GCTGCTTTCGATAAGTCTCTAGCCATTTAAAATTTTTGATGACCTGCTGCGACGCTTTTTTTCTGGCAAG
ATAGTCTTGTAAATGCGGGCCAAGATCTGCACACTGGTATTTCGGTTTTTGGGGCCGCGGGCGGCGACGG
GGCCCGTGCGTCCCAGCGCACATGTTCGGCGAGGCGGGGCCTGCGAGCGCGGCCACCGAGAATCGGACGG
GGGTAGTCTCAAGCTGGCCGGCCTGCTCTGGTGCCTGGCCTCGCGCCGCCGTGTATCGCCCCGCCCTGGG
CGGCAAGGCTGGCCCGGTCGGCACCAGTTGCGTGAGCGGAAAGATGGCCGCTTCCCGGCCCTGCTGCAGG
GAGCTCAAAATGGAGGACGCGGCGCTCGGGAGAGCGGGCGGGTGAGTCACCCACACAAAGGAAAAGGGCC
TTTCCGTCCTCAGCCGTCGCTTCATGTGACTCCACGGAGTACCGGGCGCCGTCCAGGCACCTCGATTAGT
TCTCGAGCTTTTGGAGTACGTCGTCTTTAGGTTGGGGGGAGGGGTTTTATGCGATGGAGTTTCCCCACAC
TGAGTGGGTGGAGACTGAAGTTAGGCCAGCTTGGCACTTGATGTAATTCTCCTTGGAATTTGCCCTTTTT
GAGTTTGGATCTTGGTTCATTCTCAAGCCTCAGACAGTGGTTCAAAGTTTTTTTCTTCCATTTCAGGTGT
CGTGACGTACGGCCACCATGACCGAGTACAAGCCCACGGTGCGCCTCGCCACCCGCGACGACGTCCCCAG
GGCCGTACGCACCCTCGCCGCCGCGTTCGCCGACTACCCCGCCACGCGCCACACCGTCGATCCGGACCGC
CACATCGAGCGGGTCACCGAGCTGCAAGAACTCTTCCTCACGCGCGTCGGGCTCGACATCGGCAAGGTGT
GGGTCGCGGACGACGGCGCCGCCGTGGCGGTCTGGACCACGCCGGAGAGCGTCGAAGCGGGGGCGGTGTT
CGCCGAGATCGGCCCGCGCATGGCCGAGTTGAGCGGTTCCCGGCTGGCCGCGCAGCAACAGATGGAAGGC
CTCCTGGCGCCGCACCGGCCCAAGGAGCCCGCGTGGTTCCTGGCCACCGTCGGAGTCTCGCCCGACCACC
AGGGCAAGGGTCTGGGCAGCGCCGTCGTGCTCCCCGGAGTGGAGGCGGCCGAGCGCGCCGGGGTGCCCGC
CTTCCTGGAGACCTCCGCGCCCCGCAACCTCCCCTTCTACGAGCGGCTCGGCTTCACCGTCACCGCCGAC
GTCGAGGTGCCCGAAGGACCGCGCACCTGGTGCATGACCCGCAAGCCCGGTGCCTGAACGCGTTAAGTCG
ACAATCAACCTCTGGATTACAAAATTTGTGAAAGATTGACTGGTATTCTTAACTATGTTGCTCCTTTTAC
GCTATGTGGATACGCTGCTTTAATGCCTTTGTATCATGCTATTGCTTCCCGTATGGCTTTCATTTTCTCC
TCCTTGTATAAATCCTGGTTGCTGTCTCTTTATGAGGAGTTGTGGCCCGTTGTCAGGCAACGTGGCGTGG
TGTGCACTGTGTTTGCTGACGCAACCCCCACTGGTTGGGGCATTGCCACCACCTGTCAGCTCCTTTCCGG
GACTTTCGCTTTCCCCCTCCCTATTGCCACGGCGGAACTCATCGCCGCCTGCCTTGCCCGCTGCTGGACA
GGGGCTCGGCTGTTGGGCACTGACAATTCCGTGGTGTTGTCGGGGAAATCATCGTCCTTTCCTTGGCTGC
TCGCCTGTGTTGCCACCTGGATTCTGCGCGGGACGTCCTTCTGCTACGTCCCTTCGGCCCTCAATCCAGC
GGACCTTCCTTCCCGCGGCCTGCTGCCGGCTCTGCGGCCTCTTCCGCGTCTTCGCCTTCGCCCTCAGACG
AGTCGGATCTCCCTTTGGGCCGCCTCCCCGCGTCGACTTTAAGACCAATGACTTACAAGGCAGCTGTAGA
TCTTAGCCACTTTTTAAAAGAAAAGGGGGGACTGGAAGGGCTAATTCACTCCCAACGAAGACAAGATCTG
CTTTTTGCTTGTACTGGGTCTCTCTGGTTAGACCAGATCTGAGCCTGGGAGCTCTCTGGCTAACTAGGGA
ACCCACTGCTTAAGCCTCAATAAAGCTTGCCTTGAGTGCTTCAAGTAGTGTGTGCCCGTCTGTTGTGTGA
CTCTGGTAACTAGAGATCCCTCAGACCCTTTTAGTCAGTGTGGAAAATCTCTAGCAGTACGTATAGTAGT
TCATGTCATCTTATTATTCAGTATTTATAACTTGCAAAGAAATGAATATCAGAGAGTGAGAGGAACTTGT
TTATTGCAGCTTATAATGGTTACAAATAAAGCAATAGCATCACAAATTTCACAAATAAAGCATTTTTTTC
ACTGCATTCTAGTTGTGGTTTGTCCAAACTCATCAATGTATCTTATCATGTCTGGCTCTAGCTATCCCGC
CCCTAACTCCGCCCATCCCGCCCCTAACTCCGCCCAGTTCCGCCCATTCTCCGCCCCATGGCTGACTAAT
TTTTTTTATTTATGCAGAGGCCGAGGCCGCCTCGGCCTCTGAGCTATTCCAGAAGTAGTGAGGAGGCTTT
TTTGGAGGCCTAGGGACGTACCCAATTCGCCCTATAGTGAGTCGTATTACGCGCGCTCACTGGCCGTCGT
TTTACAACGTCGTGACTGGGAAAACCCTGGCGTTACCCAACTTAATCGCCTTGCAGCACATCCCCCTTTC
GCCAGCTGGCGTAATAGCGAAGAGGCCCGCACCGATCGCCCTTCCCAACAGTTGCGCAGCCTGAATGGCG
AATGGG
[124 nt withheld, positions 3367-3490]
C
[91 nt withheld, positions 3492-3582]
A
[49 nt withheld, positions 3584-3632]
CCTTTGACGTTGGAGTCCACGTTCTTT
[37 nt withheld, positions 3660-3696]
ACCCTATCTCGGTCTATTCTTTTGATTTATAAGGGATTTTGCCGATTTCGGCCTATTGGTTAAAAAATGA
GCTGATTTAACAAAAATTTAACGCGAATTTTAACAAAATATTAACGCTTACAATTTAGGTGGCACTTTTC
GGGGAAATGTGCGCGGAACCCCTATTTGTTTATTTTTCTAAATACATTCAAATATGTATCCGCTCATGAG
ACAATAACCCTGATAAATGCTTCAATAATATTGAAAAAGGAAGAGTATGAGTATTCAACATTTCCGTGTC
GCCCTTATTCCCTTTTTTGCGGCATTTTGCCTTCCTGTTTTTGCTCACCCAGAAACGCTGGTGAAAGTAA
AAGATGCTGAAGATCAGTTGGGTGCACGAGTGGGTTACATCGAACTGGATCTCAACAGCGGTAAGATCCT
TGAGAGTTTTCGCCCCGAAGAACGTTTTCCAATGATGAGCACTTTTAAAGTTCTGCTATGTGGCGCGGTA
TTATCCCGTATTGACGCCGGGCAAGAGCAACTCGGTCGCCGCATACACTATTCTCAGAATGACTTGGTTG
AGTACTCACCAGTCACAGAAAAGCATCTTACGGATGGCATGACAGTAAGAGAATTATGCAGTGCTGCCAT
AACCATGAGTGATAACACTGCGGCCAACTTACTTCTGACAACGATCGGAGGACCGAAGGAGCTAACCGCT
TTTTTGCACAACATGGGGGATCATGTAACTCGCCTTGATCGTTGGGAACCGGAGCTGAATGAAGCCATAC
CAAACGACGAGCGTGACACCACGATGCCTGTAGCAATGGCAACAACGTTGCGCAAACTATTAACTGGCGA
ACTACTTACTCTAGCTTCCCGGCAACAATTAATAGACTGGATGGAGGCGGATAAAGTTGCAGGACCACTT
CTGCGCTCGGCCCTTCCGGCTGGCTGGTTTATTGCTGATAAATCTGGAGCCGGTGAGCGTGGGTCTCGCG
GTATCATTGCAGCACTGGGGCCAGATGGTAAGCCCTCCCGTATCGTAGTTATCTACACGACGGGGAGTCA
GGCAACTATGGATGAACGAAATAGACAGATCGCTGAGATAGGTGCCTCACTGATTAAGCATTGGTAACTG
TCAGACCAAGTTTACTCATATATACTTTAGATTGATTTAAAACTTCATTTTTAATTTAAAAGGATCTAGG
TGAAGATCCTTTTTGATAATCTCATGACCAAAATCCCTTAACGTGAGTTTTCGTTCCACTGAGCGTCAGA
CCCCGTAGAAAAGATCAAAGGATCTTCTTGAGATCCTTTTTTTCTGCGCGTAATCTGCTGCTTGCAAACA
AAAAAACCACCGCTACCAGCGGTGGTTTGTTTGCCGGATCAAGAGCTACCAACTCTTTTTCCGAAGGTAA
CTGGCTTCAGCAGAGCGCAGATACCAAATACTGTTCTTCTAGTGTAGCCGTAGTTAGGCCACCACTTCAA
GAACTCTGTAGCACCGCCTACATACCTCGCTCTGCTAATCCTGTTACCAGTGGCTGCTGCCAGTGGCGAT
AAGTCGTGTCTTACCGGGTTGGACTCAAGACGATAGTTACCGGATAAGGCGCAGCGGTCGGGCTGAACGG
GGGGTTCGTGCACACAGCCCAGCTTGGAGCGAACGACCTACACCGAACTGAGATACCTACAGCGTGAGCT
ATGAGAAAGCGCCACGCTTCCCGAAGGGAGAAAGGCGGACAGGTATCCGGTAAGCGGCAGGGTCGGAACA
GGAGAGCGCACGAGGGAGCTTCCAGGGGGAAACGCCTGGTATCTTTATAGTCCTGTCGGGTTTCGCCACC
TCTGACTTGAGCGTCGATTTTTGTGATGCTCGTCAGGGGGGCGGAGCCTATGGAAAAACGCCAGCAACGC
GGCCTTTTTACGGTTCCTGGCCTTTTGCTGGCCTTTTGCTCACATGTTCTTTCCTGCGTTATCCCCTGAT
TCTGTGGATAACCGTATTACCGCCTTTGAGTGAGCTGATACCGCTCGCCGCAGCCGAACGACCGAGCGCA
GCGAGTCAGTGAGCGAGGAAGCGGAAGAGCGCCCAATACGCAAACCGCCTCTCCCCGCGCGTTGGCCGAT
TCATTAATGCAGCTGGCACGACAGGTTTCCCGACTGGAAAGCGGGCAGTGAGCGCAACGCAATTAATGTG
AGTTAGCTCACTCATTAGGCACCCCAGGCTTTACACTTTATGCTTCCGGCTCGTATGTTGTGTGGAATTG
TGAGCGGATAACAATTTCACACAGGAAACAGCTATGACCATGATTACGCCAAGCGCGCAATTAACCCTCA
CTAAAGGGAACAAAAGCTGGAGCTGCAAGCTTAATGTAGTCTTATGCAATACTCTTGTAGTCTTGCAACA
TGGTAACGATGAGTTAGCAACATGCCTTACAAGGAGAGAAAAAGCACCGTGCATGCCGATTGGTGGAAGT
AAGGTGGTACGATCGTGCCTTATTAGGAAGGCAACAGACGGGTCTGACATGGATTGGACGAACCACTGAA
TTGCCGCATTGCAGAGATATTGTATTTAAGTGCCTAGCTCGATACATAAACGGGTCTCTCTGGTTAGACC
AGATCTGAGCCTGGGAGCTCTCTGGCTAACTAGGGAACCCACTGCTTAAGCCTCAATAAAGCTTGCCTTG
AGTGCTTCAAGTAGTGTGTGCCCGTCTGTTGTGTGACTCTGGTAACTAGAGATCCCTCAGACCCTTTTAG
TCAGTGTGGAAAATCTCTAGCAGTGGCGCCCGAACAGGGACTTGAAAGCGAAAGGGAAACCAGAGGAGCT
CTCTCGACGCAGGACTCGGCTTGCTGAAGCGCGCACGGCAAGAGGCGAGGGGCGGCGACTGGTGAGTACG
CCAAAAATTTTGACTAGCGGAGGCTAGAAGGAGAGAGATGGGTGCGAGAGCGTCAGTATTAAGCGGGGGA
GAATTAGATCGCGATGGGAAAAAATTCGGTTAAGGCCAGGGGGAAAGAAAAAATATAAATTAAAACATAT
AGTATGGGCAAGCAGGGAGCTAGAACGATTCGCAGTTAATCCTGGCCTGTTAGAAACATCAGAAGGCTGT
AGACAAATACTGGGACAGCTACAACCATCCCTTCAGACAGGATCAGAAGAACTTAGATCATTATATAATA
CAGTAGCAACCCTCTATTGTGTGCATCAAAGGATAGAGATAAAAGACACCAAGGAAGCTTTAGACAAGAT
AGAGGAAGAGCAAAACAAAAGTAAGACCACCGCACAGCAAGCGGCCGCTGATCTTCAGACCTGGAGGAGG
AGATATGAGGGACAATTGGAGAAGTGAATTATATAAATATAAAGTAGTAAAAATTGAACCATTAGGAGTA
GCACCCACCAAGGCAAAGAGAAGAGTGGTGCAGAGAGAAAAAAGAGCAGTGGGAATAGGAGCTTTGTTCC
TTGGGTTCTTGGGAGCAGCAGGAAGCACTATGGGCGCAGCGTCAATGACGCTGACGGTACAGGCCAGACA
ATTATTGTCTGGTATAGTGCAGCAGCAGAACAATTTGCTGAGGGCTATTGAGGCGCAACAGCATCTGTTG
CAACTCACAGTCTGGGGCATCAAGCAGCTCCAGGCAAGAATCCTGGCTGTGGAAAGATACCTAAAGGATC
AACAGCTCCTGGGGATTTGGGGTTGCTCTGGAAAACTCATTTGCACCACTGCTGTGCCTTGGAATGCTAG
TTGGAGTAATAAATCTCTGGAACAGATTTGGAATCACACGACCTGGATGGAGTGGGACAGAGAAATTAAC
AATTACACAAGCTTAATACACTCCTTAATTGAAGAATCGCAAAACCAGCAAGAAAAGAATGAACAAGAAT
TATTGGAATTAGATAAATGGGCAAGTTTGTGGAATTGGTTTAACATAACAAATTGGCTGTGGTATATAAA
ATTATTCATAATGATAGTAGGAGGCTTGGTAGGTTTAAGAATAGTTTTTGCTGTACTTTCTATAGTGAAT
AGAGTTAGGCAGGGATATTCACCATTATCGTTTCAGACCCACCTCCCAACCCCGAGGGGACCCAGAGAGG
GCCTATTTCCCATGATTCCTTCATATTTGCATATACGATACAAGGCTGTTAGAGAGATAATTAGAATTAA
TTTGACTGTAAACACAAAGATATTAGTACAAAATACGTGACGTAGAAAGTAATAATTTCTTGGGTAGTTT
GCAGTTTTAAAATTATGTTTTAAAATGGACTATCATATGCTTACCGTAACTTGAAAGTATTTCGATTTCT
TGGCTTTATATATCTTGTGGAAAGGACGAAACACCGAGAGCAAAAGATTTGTACACGTTTTAGAGCTAGA
AATAGCAAGTTAAAATAAGGCTAGTCCGTTATCAACTTGAAAAAGTGGCACCGAGTCGGTGCTTTTTTAA
GCTTGGCGTAACTAGATCTTGAGACAAATGGCAGTATTCATCCACAATTTTAAAAGAAAAGGGGGGATTG
GGGGGTACAGTGCAGGGGAAAGAATAGTAGACATAATAGCAACAGACATACAAACTAAAGAATTACAAAA
ACAAATTACAAAAATTCAAAATTTTCGGGTTTATTACAGGGACAGCAGAGATCCACTTTGGCGCCGGCTC
GAGGGGG
