>Addgene plasmid #75545 | PTK2 gRNA (BRDN0001148426) | depositor partial sequence | sequence record 143005 | Target Sequence
AGAGCAAAAGATTTGTACAC
