>Addgene plasmid #75545 | PTK2 gRNA (BRDN0001148426) | addgene partial sequence | sequence record 184091 | hU6-F
GTAGAAAGTAATAATTTCTTGGGTAGTTTGCAGTTTTAAAATTATGTTTTAAAATGGACTATCATATGCT
TACCGTAACTTGAAAGTATTTCGATTTCTTGGCTTTATATATCTTGTGGAAAGGACGAAACACCGAGAGC
AAAAGATTTGTACACGTTTTAGAGCTAGAAATAGCAAGTTAAAATAAGGCTAGTCCGTTATCAACTTGAA
AAAGTGGCACCGAGTCGGTGCTTTTTTAAGCTTGGCGTAACTAGATCTTGAGACAAATGGCAGTATTCAT
CCACAATTTTAAAAGAAAAGGGGGGATTGGGGGGTACAGTGCAGGGGAAAGAATAGTAGACATAATAGCA
ACAGACATACAAACTAAAGAATTACAAAAACAAATTACAAAAATTCAAAATTTTCGGGTTTATTACAGGG
ACAGCAGAGATCCACTTTGGCGCCGGCTCGAGGGGGCCCGGGTGCAAAGATGGATAAAGTTTTAAACAGA
GAGGAATCTTTGCAGCTAATGGACCTTCTAGGTCTTGAAAGGAGTGGGAATTGGCTCCGGTGCCCGTCAG
TGGGCAGAGC
